>Addgene plasmid #244618 | CL20_mEGFP_FOidr_066 | addgene full sequence | sequence record 487976 | Addgene NGS Result
AAAAAAAATCTAACCTCAAGTCAAGGCTTTTCTATGGAATAAGGAATGGACAGCAGGGGGCTGTTTCATA
TACTGATGACCTCTTTATAGCCAACCTTTGTTCATGGCAGCCAGCATATGGGCATATGTTGCCAAACTCT
AAACCAAATACTCATTCTGATGTTTTAAATGATTTGCCCTCCCATATGTCCTTCCGAGTGAGAGACACAA
AAAATTCCAACACACTATTGCAATGAAAATAAATTTCCTTTATTAGCCAGAAGTCAGATGCTCAAGGGGC
TTCATGATGTCCCCATAATTTTTGGCAGAGGGAAAAAGATCTGCTAGCTCGAGCAGCTGAAGCTTTATTG
AGGCTTAAGCAGTGGGTTCCCTAGTTAGCCAGAGAGCTCCCAGGCTCAGATCTGGTCTAACCAGAGAGAC
CCAGTACAGGCAAAAAGCAGATCTTGTCTTCTTTGGGAGTGAATTAGCCCTTCCAGTCCCCCCTTTTCTT
TTAAAAAGTGGCTAAGATCTACAGCTGCCTTGTAAGTCATTGGTCTTAAAGGTACCGTAATCTTATCTAG
AACCGGTTCATCCGATACCGGACGTTACTGGAGTCGGAGAGTATGTGAAGGCACCAGGGTAATGCATACG
AGGATCGCTAATAGACGGAAGAGCTGGGAATTGGCGAGGATCTGAAAAGGCAGTTAAATCAGGAGCAGTA
GATAAACGGCTAGAAAGCTCTGCGGACAGAGTGGTCATTCCACTTGCACGGCCCGGACTGATTGGGGTGG
CGGGATGAACCGAAGGTGACGCAATACTCCCCAGGTACTGGTAAGATTGATCGTATGACCAGGGAGGTGA
AGGTTGAATTTGGCGAGTGTCTTGCATCTGGGATTGTGGTTGCGGATTAAAAGCCGTACTATGGTTCAGA
GAGGCGCGGGGGTTAGGCGTCGGGGCGGGGTGATGAGGTGAGACACGCATCGCCGTGCGACGCAGCTGTT
CCAATTCGGACAAACGTTCGCTAAAAGACAGTGAACCGGGCTTAGTTTGATCGTCCAGCTTTTGACGGTG
ACGGCGAGGCTCACGTGGCCCATCCACTGTAATTTTGATGGCGCGATGATACCGGGAAGCGGCCGCACTT
CCCCCGGAGCCTCCGCTTCCGCCCTTGTACAGCTCGTCCATGCCGAGAGTGATCCCGGCGGCGGTCACGA
ACTCCAGCAGGACCATGTGATCGCGCTTCTCGTTGGGGTCTTTGCTCAGCTTGGACTGGGTGCTCAGGTA
GTGGTTGTCGGGCAGCAGCACGGGGCCGTCGCCGATGGGGGTGTTCTGCTGGTAGTGGTCGGCGAGCTGC
ACGCTGCCGTCCTCGATGTTGTGGCGGATCTTGAAGTTCACCTTGATGCCGTTCTTCTGCTTGTCGGCCA
TGATATAGACGTTGTGGCTGTTGTAGTTGTACTCCAGCTTGTGCCCCAGGATGTTGCCGTCCTCCTTGAA
GTCGATGCCCTTCAGCTCGATGCGGTTCACCAGGGTGTCGCCCTCGAACTTCACCTCGGCGCGGGTCTTG
TAGTTGCCGTCGTCCTTGAAGAAGATGGTGCGCTCCTGGACGTAGCCTTCGGGCATGGCGGACTTGAAGA
AGTCGTGCTGCTTCATGTGGTCGGGGTAGCGGCTGAAGCACTGCACGCCGTAGGTCAGGGTGGTCACGAG
GGTGGGCCAGGGCACGGGCAGCTTGCCGGTGGTGCAGATGAACTTCAGGGTCAGCTTGCCGTAGGTGGCA
TCGCCCTCGCCCTCGCCGGACACGCTGAACTTGTGGCCGTTTACGTCGCCGTCCAGCTCGACCAGGATGG
GCACCACCCCGGTGAACAGCTCCTCGCCCTTGCTCACCATGGTGGCGACCGGTGGATCCCGGGCCCGCGG
TACCGTCGACTGCAGAATTCGGTTCACTAAACGAGCCCGGTTCACTAAACGAGCTCTGCTTATATAGACC
TCCCACCGTACACGCCTACCGCCCATTTGCGTCAATGGGGCGGAGTTGTTACGACATTTTGGAAAGTCCC
GTTGATTTTGGTGCCAAAACAAACTCCCATTGACGTCAATGGGGTGGAGACTTGGAAATCCCCGTGAGTC
AAACCGCTATCCACGCCCATTGATGTACTGCCAAAACCGCATCACCATGGTAATAGCGATGACTAATACG
TAGATGTACTGCCAAGTAGGAAAGTCCCATAAGGTCATGTACTGGGCATAATGCCAGGCGGGCCATTTAC
CGTCATTGACGTCAATAGGGGGCGTACTTGGCATATGATACACTTGATGTACTGCCAAGTGGGCAGTTTA
CCGTAAATACTCCACCCATTGACGTCAATGGAAAGTCCCTATTGGCGTTACTATGGGAACATACGTCATT
ATTGACGTCAATGGGCGGGGGTCGTTGGGCGGTCAGCCAGGCGGGCCATTTACCGTAAGTTATGTAACGC
GGAACTCCATATATGGGCTATGAACTAATGACCCCGTAATTGATTACTATTAATAACTAGCACGCGTTCG
AAGCTTGAGCTCGGTCCCCTCGGGGTTGGGAGGTGGGTCTGAAACGATAATGGTGAATATCCCTGCCTAA
CTCTATTCACTATAGAAAGTACAGCAAAAACTATTCTTAAACCTACCAAGCCTCCTACTATCATTATGAA
TAATTTTATATACCACAGCCAATTTGTTATGTTAAACCAATTCCACAAACTTGCCCATTTATCTAATTCC
AATAATTCTTGTTCATTCTTTTCTTGCTGGTTTTGCGATTCTTCAATTAAGGAGTGTATTAAGCTTGTGT
AATTGTTAATTTCTCTGTCCCACTCCATCCAGGTCGTGTGATTCCAAATCTGTTCCAGAGATTTATTACT
CCAACTAGCATTCCAAGGCACAGCAGTGGTGCAAATGAGTTTTCCAGAGCAACCCCAAATCCCCAGGAGC
TGTTGATCCTTTAGGTATCTTTCCACAGCCAGGATTCTTGCCTGGAGCTGCTTGATGCCCCAGACTGTGA
GTTGCAACAGATGCTGTTGCGCCTCAATAGCCCTCAGCAAATTGTTCTGCTGCTGCACTATACCAGACAA
TAATTGTCTGGCCTGTACCGTCAGCGTCATTGACGCTGCGCCCATAGTGCTTCCTGCTGCTCCCAAGAAC
CCAAGGAACAAAGCTCCTATTCCCACTGCTCTTTTTTCTCTCTGCACCACTCTTCTCTTTGCCTTGGTGG
GTGCTACTCCTAATGGTTCAATTTTTACTACTTTATATTTATATAATTCACTTCTCCAATTGTCCCTCAT
ATCTCCTCCTTATGGTGTTTTACTAAACTTTTCCATGTTCTAATCCTCATCCTGTCTACTTGCCACACAA
TCATCACCTGCCATCTGTTTTCCATAATCCCTAATGATCTTTGCTTTTCTTCTTGGCACTACTTTTATGT
CACTATTATCTTGTATTACTACTGCCCCTTCACCTTTCCAGAGGAGCTTTGCTGGTCCTTTCCAAAGTGG
ATTTCTGCTGTCCCTGTAATAAACCCGAAAATTTTGAATTTTTGTAATTTGTTTTTGTAATTCTTTAGTT
TGTATGTCTGTTGCTATTATGTCTACTATTCTTTCCCCTGCACTGTACCCCCCAATCCCCCCTTTTCTTT
TAAAATTGTGGATGAATACTGCCATTTGTACTGCTGTCTTAAGATGTTCAGCCTGATCTCTTACCTGTCC
TATAATTTTCTTTAATTCTTTATTCATAGATTCTACTACTCCTTGACTTTGGGGATTGTAGGGAATTTCC
AGGTCTGAAGATCCTGCTGCTTGCTGTGCTTTTTTCTTACTTTTGTTTTGCTCTTCCTCTATCTTGTCTA
AAGCTTCCTTGGTGTCTTTTATCTCTATCCTTTGATGCACACAATAGAGGGTTGCTACTGTATTATATAA
TGATCTAAGTTCTTCTGATCCTGTCTGAAGGGATGGTTGTAGCTGTCCCAGTATTTGTCTACAGCCTTCT
GATGTTTCTAACAGGCCAGTATTAACTGCGAATCGTTCTAGCTCCCTGCTTGCCCATACTATATGTTTTA
ATTTATATTTTTTCTTTCCCCCTGGCCTTAACCGAATTTTTTCCCATCGCGATCTAATTCTCCCCCGCTT
AATACTGACGCTCTCGCACCCATCTCTCTCCTTCTAGCCTCCGCTAGTCAAAATTTTTGGCGTACTCACC
AGTCGCCGCCCCTCGCCTCTTGCCGTGCGCGCTTCAGCAAGCCGAGTCCTGCGTCGAGAGAGCTCCTCTG
GTTTCCCTTTCGCTTTCAAGTCCCTGTTCGGGCGCCACTGCTAGAGATTTTCCACACTGACTAAAAGGGT
CTGAGGGATCTCTAGTTACCAGAGTCACACAACAGACGGGCACACACTACTTGAAGCACTCAAGGCAAGC
TTTATTGAGGCTTAAGCAGTGGGTTCCCTAGTTAGCCAGAGAGCTCCCAGGCTCAGATCTGGTCTAACCA
GAGAGACCCAGTACAGGCAAAAAGCAGCTGCTTATATGCAGGATCTGAGGGCTCGCCACTCCCCAGTCCC
GCCCAGGCCACGCCTCCCATGGTAATAGCGATGACTAATACGTAGATGTACTGCCAAGTAGGAAAGTCCC
ATAAGGTCATGTACTGGGCATAATGCCAGGCGGGCCATTTACCGTCATTGACGTCAATAGGGGGCGTACT
TGGCATATGATACACTTGATGTACTGCCAAGTGGGCAGTTTACCGTAAATACTCCACCCATTGACGTCAA
TGGAAAGTCCCTATTGGCGTTACTATGGGAACATACGTCATTATTGACGTCAATGGGCGGGGGTCGTTGG
GCGGTCAGCCAGGCGGGCCATTTACCGTAAGTTATGTAACGCGGAACTCCATATATGGGCTATGAACTAA
TGACCCCGTAATTGATTACTATTAATAACTAGTCAATAATCAATGTCGACCCAGGTGGCACTTTTCGGGG
AAATGTGCGCGGAACCCCTATTTGTTTATTTTTCTAAATACATTCAAATATGTATCCGCTCATGAGACAA
TAACCCTGATAAATGCTTCAATAATATTGAAAAAGGAAGAGTATGAGTATTCAACATTTCCGTGTCGCCC
TTATTCCCTTTTTTGCGGCATTTTGCCTTCCTGTTTTTGCTCACCCAGAAACGCTGGTGAAAGTAAAAGA
TGCTGAAGATCAGTTGGGTGCACGAGTGGGTTACATCGAACTGGATCTCAACAGCGGTAAGATCCTTGAG
AGTTTTCGCCCCGAAGAACGTTTTCCAATGATGAGCACTTTTAAAGTTCTGCTATGTGGCGCGGTATTAT
CCCGTATTGACGCCGGGCAAGAGCAACTCGGTCGCCGCATACACTATTCTCAGAATGACTTGGTTGAGTA
CTCACCAGTCACAGAAAAGCATCTTACGGATGGCATGACAGTAAGAGAATTATGCAGTGCTGCCATAACC
ATGAGTGATAACACTGCGGCCAACTTACTTCTGACAACGATCGGAGGACCGAAGGAGCTAACCGCTTTTT
TGCACAACATGGGGGATCATGTAACTCGCCTTGATCGTTGGGAACCGGAGCTGAATGAAGCCATACCAAA
CGACGAGCGTGACACCACGATGCCTGTAGCAATGGCAACAACGTTGCGCAAACTATTAACTGGCGAACTA
CTTACTCTAGCTTCCCGGCAACAATTAATAGACTGGATGGAGGCGGATAAAGTTGCAGGACCACTTCTGC
GCTCGGCCCTTCCGGCTGGCTGGTTTATTGCTGATAAATCTGGAGCCGGTGAGCGTGGGTCTCGCGGTAT
CATTGCAGCACTGGGGCCAGATGGTAAGCCCTCCCGTATCGTAGTTATCTACACGACGGGGAGTCAGGCA
ACTATGGATGAACGAAATAGACAGATCGCTGAGATAGGTGCCTCACTGATTAAGCATTGGTAACTGTCAG
ACCAAGTTTACTCATATATACTTTAGATTGATTTAAAACTTCATTTTTAATTTAAAAGGATCTAGGTGAA
GATCCTTTTTGATAATCTCATGACCAAAATCCCTTAACGTGAGTTTTCGTTCCACTGAGCGTCAGACCCC
GTAGAAAAGATCAAAGGATCTTCTTGAGATCCTTTTTTTCTGCGCGTAATCTGCTGCTTGCAAACAAAAA
AACCACCGCTACCAGCGGTGGTTTGTTTGCCGGATCAAGAGCTACCAACTCTTTTTCCGAAGGTAACTGG
CTTCAGCAGAGCGCAGATACCAAATACTGTTCTTCTAGTGTAGCCGTAGTTAGGCCACCACTTCAAGAAC
TCTGTAGCACCGCCTACATACCTCGCTCTGCTAATCCTGTTACCAGTGGCTGCTGCCAGTGGCGATAAGT
CGTGTCTTACCGGGTTGGACTCAAGACGATAGTTACCGGATAAGGCGCAGCGGTCGGGCTGAACGGGGGG
TTCGTGCACACAGCCCAGCTTGGAGCGAACGACCTACACCGAACTGAGATACCTACAGCGTGAGCTATGA
GAAAGCGCCACGCTTCCCGAAGGGAGAAAGGCGGACAGGTATCCGGTAAGCGGCAGGGTCGGAACAGGAG
AGCGCACGAGGGAGCTTCCAGGGGGAAACGCCTGGTATCTTTATAGTCCTGTCGGGTTTCGCCACCTCTG
ACTTGAGCGTCGATTTTTGTGATGCTCGTCAGGGGGGCGGAGCCTATGGAAAAACGCCAGCAACGCGGCC
TTTTTACGGTTCCTGGCCTTTTGCTGGCCTTTTGCTCACATGTTCTTTCCTGCGTTATCCCCTGATTCTG
TGGATAACCGTATTACCGCCTTTGAGTGAGCTGATACCGCTCGCCGCAGCCGAACGACCGAGCGCAGCGA
GTCAGTGAGCGAGGAAGCGGAAGAGCGCCCAATACGCAAACCGCCTCTCCCCGCGCGTTGGCCGATTCAT
TAATGCAGCGGATCCAGACATGATAAGATACATTGATGAGTTTGGACAAACCACAACTAGAATGCAGTGA
AAAAAATGCTTTATTTGTGAAATTTGTGATGCTATTGCTTTATTTGTAACCATTATAAGCTGCAATAAAC
AAGTTAGCTTTTTGCAAAAGCCTAGGCCTCCAAAAAAGCCTCCTCACTACTTCTGGAATAGCTCAGAGGC
CGAGGCGGCCTCGGCCTCTGCATAAATAAAAAAAATTAGTCAGCCATGGGGCGGAGAATGGGCGGAACTG
GGCGGAGTTAGGGGCGGGATGGGCGGAGTTAGGGGCGGGACTATGGTTGCTGACTAATTGAGATGCGGAT
CCGCTGGCACGACAGGTTTCCCGACTGGAAAGCGGGCAGTGAGCGCAACGCAATTAATGTGAGTTAGCTC
ACTCATTAGGCACCCCAGGCTTTACACTTTATGCTTCCGGCTCGTATGTTGTGTGGAATTGTGAGCGGAT
AACAATTTCACACAGGAAACAGCTATGACCATGATTACGCCAAGCTTGGGCTGCAGGTCGAGGGATCTCC
ATAAGAGAAGAGGGACAGCTATGACTGGGAGTAGTCAGGAGAGGAGGAAAAATCTGGCTAGTAAAACATG
TAAGGAAAATTTTAGGGATGTTAAAGAAAAAAATAACACAAAACAAAATAT
Features (pLannotate 1.2.2; 29 found; start..end, strand, type, name):
    199..254     -  polyA_signal   β-globin poly(A) signal: rabbit β-globin polyadenylation signal (Gil and Proudfoot, 1987)
    340..475     -  LTR            3' LTR (ΔU3) (fragment): self-inactivating 3' long terminal repeat (LTR) from HIV-1
    477..545     -  CDS            nef (fragment): NEF_HV1Z2 - Experimental evidence at protein level: Swiss-Prot protein existence level 1. Extracellular Nef protein targets CD4(+) T-lymphocytes for apoptosis by interacting with CXCR4 surface receptors. From Human immunodeficiency virus type 1 group M subtype D (isolate Z2/CDC-Z34) (HIV-1).
    571..1101    -  CDS            RUNX1 (fragment): RUNX1_HUMAN - Also known as AML1, CBFA2. Experimental evidence at protein level: Swiss-Prot protein existence level 1. Isoform AML-1L interferes with the transactivation activity of RUNX1. From Homo sapiens (Human).
   1144..1860    -  CDS            mEGFP: mEGFP is a basic (constitutively fluorescent) green fluorescent protein published in 2002, derived from Aequorea victoria. It has moderate acid sensitivity.
   1874..1911    -  misc_feature   MCS (fragment): multiple cloning site
   1910..1926    -  promoter       tight TRE promoter (fragment): Tet-responsive promoter PTight, consisting of seven tet operator sequences followed by the minimal CMV promoter
   1942..2145    -  promoter       CMV promoter: human cytomegalovirus (CMV) immediate early promoter
   2146..2449    -  enhancer       CMV enhancer: human cytomegalovirus immediate early enhancer
   2517..2533    -  misc_feature   MCS (fragment): multiple cloning site
   2533..2558    -  CDS            Rev (fragment): human immunodeficiency virus 1 (HIV-1) Rev protein; rev; enhances nuclear export of unspliced and incompletely spliced viral mRNAs
   2935..3168    -  misc_feature   RRE: The Rev response element (RRE) of HIV-1 allows for Rev-dependent mRNA export from the nucleus to the cytoplasm.
   3302..3385    -  CDS            vif (fragment): VIF_HV1BR - Experimental evidence at protein level: Swiss-Prot protein existence level 1. Counteracts the innate antiviral activity of host APOBEC3F and APOBEC3G. Forms a complex with host APOBEC3F and APOBEC3G thus preventing the entry of these lethally hypermutating enzymes into progeny virions. Recruits an active E3 ubiquitin ligase complex composed of elongin BC, CUL5, and RBX2 to induce polyubiquitination of APOBEC3G and APOBEC3F. In turn, they are directed to the 26S proteasome for degradation. Vif interaction with APOBEC3G also blocks its cytidine deaminase activity in a proteasome-inde
   3528..3645    -  misc_feature   cPPT/CTS: central polypurine tract and central termination sequence of HIV-1
   3794..4153    -  CDS            HIV-1 gag (fragment): gag protein from human immunodeficiency virus 1; gag
   4137..4262    -  misc_feature   HIV-1 Ψ: packaging signal of human immunodeficiency virus type 1
   4309..4566    -  LTR            5' LTR (truncated): truncated 5' long terminal repeat (LTR) from HIV-1
   4568..4947    -  enhancer       CMV enhancer: human cytomegalovirus immediate early enhancer
   4978..5082    +  promoter       AmpR promoter: bla
   5083..5943    +  CDS            AmpR: β-lactamase; bla; confers resistance to ampicillin, carbenicillin, and related antibiotics
   6114..6702    +  rep_origin     ori: high-copy-number ColE1/pMB1/pBR322/pUC origin of replication
   6885..6939    +  CDS            lacI (fragment): lac repressor; lacI; The lac repressor binds to the lac operator to inhibit transcription in E. coli. This inhibition can be relieved by adding lactose or isopropyl-β-D-thiogalactopyranoside (IPTG).
   6941..7075    -  polyA_signal   SV40 poly(A) signal: SV40 polyadenylation signal
   7095..7230    -  rep_origin     SV40 ori: SV40 origin of replication
   7254..7276    -  promoter       SV40 promoter (fragment): SV40 enhancer and early promoter
   7283..7322    +  CDS            lacI (fragment): lac repressor; lacI; The lac repressor binds to the lac operator to inhibit transcription in E. coli. This inhibition can be relieved by adding lactose or isopropyl-β-D-thiogalactopyranoside (IPTG).
   7335..7356    +  protein_bind   CAP binding site: CAP binding activates transcription in the presence of cAMP. E. coli catabolite activator protein
   7371..7401    +  promoter       lac promoter: promoter for the E. coli lac operon
   7409..7425    +  protein_bind   lac operator: The lac repressor binds to the lac operator to inhibit transcription in E. coli. This inhibition can be relieved by adding lactose or isopropyl-β-D-thiogalactopyranoside (IPTG). lac repressor encoded by lacI
