[The description below was written by a language model from this plasmid's Addgene catalogue record and pLannotate feature annotations shown in this document.]
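Description:
CL20_mEGFP_FOidr_066 is a mammalian expression plasmid built on the CL20 backbone. The catalogue lists it only as a mammalian expression vector, but the feature table shows the architecture of a self-inactivating HIV-1 lentiviral transfer vector. It is propagated in E. coli through a high-copy ColE1/pUC-type origin with ampicillin selection (AmpR), and the use of a recombination-deficient growth strain fits a plasmid carrying repeated LTR sequences. No mammalian selection marker is annotated. An SV40 origin and SV40 poly(A) signal lie in the backbone, along with residual lac promoter/operator and lacI fragments left over from the cloning vector.

The viral portion begins with a CMV enhancer fused to a truncated 5' LTR, which would drive Tat-independent genomic RNA production in packaging cells. This is followed by the Ψ packaging signal with a gag fragment, the cPPT/CTS, the Rev response element for Rev-dependent nuclear export, and a ΔU3 3' LTR fragment backed by a rabbit β-globin poly(A) signal.

Between these elements, an internal CMV enhancer/promoter drives monomeric EGFP fused to the N-terminus of FOidr_066. This insert is an unmutated intrinsically disordered region from the human ETV6-RUNX1 fusion protein; the depositor notes it as residues 506–682, and it is annotated as a RUNX1 fragment. The short tight-TRE and MCS hits next to the promoter appear to be minor sequence remnants rather than functional tet-regulated elements.

The construct is intended for expressing the fluorescently tagged IDR in mammalian cells. It belongs to a study linking protein condensate formation to RNA biology, where the mEGFP tag allows the IDR's localization and behaviour to be visualized.
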