Addgene plasmid #244618: CL20_mEGFP_FOidr_066
Purpose: Express mEGFP-tagged intrinsically disordered protein (IDR), FOidr_066, derived from human fusion protein ETV6_RUNX1
Depositing lab: Richard Kriwacki. Depositing organization: St. Jude Children's Research Hospital. Publication: Proteome-wide computational analyses reveal links between protein condensate formation and RNA biology. Maiti S, Tripathi S, Baggett DW, Phillips AH, Park CG, Wang J, Wahiduzzaman, Freyaldenhoven WT, Kinger S, Pioso BJ, Bollinger JC, Somjee R, Lang B, Babu MM, Kriwacki RW. Sci Adv. 2025 Dec 5;11(49):eady1420. doi: 10.1126/sciadv.ady1420. Epub 2025 Dec 3. PubMed 41337585.
Backbone
  Vector backbone: CL20
  Vector type: Mammalian Expression
Growth in bacteria
  Bacterial resistance: Ampicillin, 100 μg/mL
  Growth temperature: 37°C
  Growth strain: NEB Stable
  Copy number: High Copy
Gene/Insert
  Gene/Insert name: FOidr_066
  Species: H. sapiens (human)
  Mutation: Unmutated
  Tag / fusion protein: monomeric EGFP (N terminal on insert)
  Cloning method: Restriction Enzyme; 5′ cloning site Unknown (unknown if destroyed)
Terms and licenses: Academic/Nonprofit Terms; Industry Terms: Not Available to Industry
Depositor comments: ETV6_RUNX1_506_682
How to cite: CL20_mEGFP_FOidr_066 was a gift from Richard Kriwacki (Addgene plasmid # 244618 ; http://n2t.net/addgene:244618 ; RRID:Addgene_244618)
